>Addgene plasmid #226824 | pISClsp3-reRNA | addgene full sequence | sequence record 458198 | Addgene NGS Result
CTAGTCCTTTTCCTTTGAGTTGTGGGTATCTGTAAATTCTGCTAGACCTTTGCTGGAAAACTTGTAAATT
CTGCTAGACCCTCTGTAAATTCCGCTAGACCTTTGTGTGTTTTTTTTGTTTATATTCAAGTGGTTATAAT
TTATAGAATAAAGAAAGAATAAAAAAAGATAAAAAGAATAGATCCCAGCCCTGTGTATAACTCACTACTT
TAGTCAGTTCCGCAGTATTACAAAAGGATGTCGCAAACGCTGTTTGCTCCTCTACAAAACAGACCTTAAA
ACCCTAAAGGCTTAAGTAGCACCCTCGCAAGCTCGGGCAAATCGCTGAATATTCCTTTTGTCTCCGACCA
TCAGGCACCTGAGTCGCTGTCTTTTTCGTGACATTCAGTTCGCTGCGCTCACGGCTCTGGCAGTGAATGG
GGGTAAATGGCACTACAGGCGCCTTTTATGGATTCATGCAAGGAAACTACCCATAATACAAGAAAAGCCC
GTCACGGGCTTCTCAGGGCGTTTTATGGCGGGTCTGCTATGTGGTGCTATCTGACTTTTTGCTGTTCAGC
AGTTCCTGCCCTCTGATTTTCCAGTCTGACCACTTCGGATTATCCCGTGACAGGTCATTCAGACTGGCTA
ATGCACCCAGTAAGGCAGCGGTATCATCAAGGTCTGACGCTCAGTGGAACGAAAACTCACGTTAAGGGAT
TTTGGTCATGAGATTATCAAAAAGGATCTTCACCTAGATCCTTTACGCTCCGGGACGCCAACAACAAGAC
CCATCATAGTTTGCCCCCGCGACATTGACCATAAATTCATCGCACAAAATATCGAACGGGGTTTATGCCG
CTTTTAGTGGGTGCGAAGAATGGTCTGCTCATTACCCGCGAACACCGCCGCATTCAGATCACGCTTAGTA
GCGTCCCCATGAGTAGGCAGAACCGCGTCCAAGTCCACATCATCCATAACGATCATGCACGGGGTGGAAT
CCACACCCAGACTTGCCAGCACCTCATTAGCGACACGTTGCGCAGCGGCCACGTCCTTAGCCTTATCCAC
GCAATCGAGAACGTACTGCCTAACCGCGAAATCAGACTGAATCAGTTTCCAATCATCGGGCTTCACCAAA
GCAACAGCAACGCGGGTTGATTCGACCCGTTCCGGTGCTTCCAGACCGGCGAGCTTGTACAGTTCTTCTT
CCATTTCACGACGTACATCAGCGTCTATGTAATCAATGCCCAAAGCACGCTTAGCCCCACGTGACCAGGA
CGAACGCAGGTTTTTAGAACCAACCTCATACTCACGCCACCGAGCCACCAAAACAGCGTCCATATCCTCG
CCGGCGTCGCTTTGATCGGCCAACATATCCAACATCTGAAACGGCGTGTACGACCCCTTAGACGCGGTTT
TAGTAGCGGAGCCAGTCAGTTCCTGAGACATGCCCTTAGCGAGGTAGGTTGCCATTTTCGCAGCGTCTCC
ACCCCAGGTAGACACCTGATCAAGTTTGACCCCGTGCTCACGCAGTGGCGCGTCCATACCGGCCTTAACC
ACACCAGCAGACCAGCGGGAAAACATGGAATCCTCAAACGCCTTGAGTTCATCGTCAGACAGTGGACGAT
CCAAGAACAACAGCATGTTGCGGTGCAAGTGCCAACCGTTCGCCCAAGAGTCTGTGACCTCATAGTCACT
ATAGGTGTGCTCCACCCCGTACCGTGCACGTTCTTTCTTCCACTGAGATGTTTTCACCATCGAAGAGTAC
GCAGTCTTAATACCCGCTTCAACCTGCGCAAATGACTGTGAGCGGTTGTGTCGAACAGTGCCCACAAACA
TCATGAGCGCGCCACCCGCCGCCAAGTGATTCTTAGTAGCAATAGCCAGCTCAATGCGGCGTTCGCCCAT
GACTTCCAATTCAGCCAGAGATGACCCCCAGCGAGAGTGAGAGTTTTGCAGACCCTCAAACTGCGAAGCA
CCGTTAGACGACCAGGACACCGCAACAGCTTCGTCCCTGCGCCACCTATGGCACCCCGCCAGAGCCTTAC
TATTGGTGATCTTGTACATGACGTTTTGCCTACGCCACGCCCTAGCGCGAGTGACCTTAGAACCCTCATT
GACCTGCGGTTCCTTAGAGGTGTTCACTTCTATTTCAGTGTTACCTAGACCCGATGTTGTGCGGGGTTGC
GCAGTGCGAGTTTGTGCGGGTGTTGTGCCCGTTGTCTTAGCTAGTGCTATGGTTGTCAATTGAAACCCCT
TCGGGTTATGTGGCCCCCGTGCATATGAGTTGGTAGCTCGCACGGGGGTTTGTCTTGTCTAGGGACTATT
AATTTTTAGTGGTGTTTGGTGGCCGCCTAGCTTGGCTATGCGTGCCAGCTTACCCGTACTCAATGTTAAA
GATTTGCATCGACATGGGAGGGTTACGTGTCCGATACCTAGGGGGGGTATCCGCGACTAGGTGCCCCGGT
GCTCACTGTCTGTACCGGCGGGGCAAGCCCCACACCCCGCATGGACAGGGTGGCTCCGCCCCCTGCACCC
CCAGCAATCTGCATGTACATGTTTTACACATTAGCACGACATGACTGCATGTGCATGCACTGCATGCAGA
CTAGGTAAATATGAGTATGTACGACTAGTAACAGGAGCACTGCACATAATGAATGAGTTGCAGGACAATG
TTTGCTACGCATGCGCATGACATATCGCAGGAAAGCTACTAGAGTCTTAAAGCATGGCAACCAAGGCACA
GCTAGAACAGCAACTACAAGAAGCTCAACAGGCACTACAGGCGCAGCAAGCGCAGGCACAAGCCACCATC
GAAGCACTAGAAGCGCAGGCAAAGGCTAAGCCCGTCGTGGTCACCGCACGCGTTCCTTTGGCACTACGTG
AGGACATGAAGCGCGCAGGCATGCAGAACGGTGAAAACCTCCAAGAGTTCATGATCGCCGCGTTTACCGA
GCGGCTAGAAAAGCTCACCACCACCGACAACGAGGAAAACAATGTCTAACCCACTAGTTCTCTTTGCCCA
CCGTGACCCGGTAAATGACGTGACGTTCGAGTGCATTGAGCACGCCACCTACGACACACTTTCACACGCT
AAAGACCAGATCACCGCCCAAATGCAAGCCCTAGACGAAGAAGCCGCCCTACTGCCCTAATGGGTGTTTC
ATGGGTGTTTCCCTAGTGTTTCATGGTGTTTTCACCTAAGCTAGGGAATTGCGCGAGAAGTCTCGCAAAA
ATCAGCAACCCCCGGAACCACACAGTTCACGGGGGTTCTTCTATGCCAGAAATCAGAAAGGGGAACCAGT
GAACGACCCCGAATGGCTGGATGATCCTCCTTGGGCCACGCCCACCCGGCGATCATCGAGGCGGTCACCG
GAAGCGGAACACGTAGAAAGCCAGTCCGCAGAAACGGTGCTGACCCCGGATGAATGTCAGCTACTGGGCT
ATCTGGACAAGGGAAAACGCAAGCGCAAAGAGAAAGCAGGTAGCTTGCAGTGGGCTTACATGGCGATAGC
TAGACTGGGCGGTTTTATGGACAGCAAGCGAACCGGAATTGCCAGCTGGGGCGCCCTCTGGTAAGGTTGG
GAAGCCCTGCAAAGTAAACTGGATGGCTTTCTTGCCGCCAAGGATCTGATGGCGCAGGGGATCAAGATCT
GATCAAGAGACAGGATGAGGATCGTTTCGCATGATTGAACAAGATGGATTGCACGCAGGTTCTCCGGCCG
CTTGGGTGGAGAGGCTATTCGGCTATGACTGGGCACAACAGACAATCGGCTGCTCTGATGCCGCCGTGTT
CCGGCTGTCAGCGCAGGGGCGCCCGGTTCTTTTTGTCAAGACCGACCTGTCCGGTGCCCTGAATGAACTC
CAAGACGAGGCAGCGCGGCTATCGTGGCTGGCCACGACGGGCGTTCCTTGCGCAGCTGTGCTCGACGTTG
TCACTGAAGCGGGAAGGGACTGGCTGCTATTGGGCGAAGTGCCGGGGCAGGATCTCCTGTCATCTCACCT
TGCTCCTGCCGAGAAAGTATCCATCATGGCTGATGCAATGCGGCGGCTGCATACGCTTGATCCGGCTACC
TGCCCATTCGACCACCAAGCGAAACATCGCATCGAGCGAGCACGTACTCGGATGGAAGCCGGTCTTGTCG
ATCAGGATGATCTGGACGAAGAGCATCAGGGGCTCGCGCCAGCCGAACTGTTCGCCAGGCTCAAGGCGCG
GATGCCCGACGGCGAGGATCTCGTCGTGACCCATGGCGATGCCTGCTTGCCGAATATCATGGTGGAAAAT
GGCCGCTTTTCTGGATTCATCGACTGTGGCCGGCTGGGTGTGGCGGACCGCTATCAGGACATAGCGTTGG
CTACCCGTGATATTGCTGAAGAGCTTGGCGGCGAATGGGCTGACCGCTTCCTCGTGCTTTACGGTATCGC
CGCTCCCGATTCGCAGCGCATCGCCTTCTATCGCCTTCTTGACGAGTTCTTCTGAGCGGGACTCTGGGGT
TCGCGGAATCATGACCTGAGCTGTTTACAATTAATCATCGTGTGGTACCATGTGTGGAATTGGAAAGGAC
TTGAACGATGCGCAAACTGCTGAAAAGCTTCAAAACCGAAATCAACCCGACCGAAGAACAGAAAACCAAA
ATCCGCAAAACCATCGGCACCTGCCGCTTCATCTACAACTTCTACCTGGCCCACAACAAAAAACTGCACG
AAGATGGCAAAAAATTCATGAGCAGCAACAAATTCCGCATCTGGCTGAACAACGAATACCTGCCGCAGCA
CCCGGAATACAGCTGGATCAAAGAAGCCTACAGCAAAGCCGTGACACAGAGCGTGAACAACGGTCAGACC
GCCTTCACCCGCTTCTTCAACCACGAAAGCGCCTTCCCGAACTTCAAAAAGAAAGGCAAAAGCGATGTGA
AAATGTACTTCGTGAAAAACAACCCGAAAGATTGCCACTGCGAACGCCACCGCATCAAAATCCCGAGCCT
GGGCTGGGTGCGCATCAAAGAAAAAGGCTACATCCCGACCACCAAAGATGGCTACGTGATCAAAAGCGGC
AGCGTGAGCATCAAAGCCGATCGCTACTACGTGAGCGTGCTGGTGGAAGTGAGCGATAACAAAACCATCA
ACCACTTCGATGAAGGCATCGGCATCGATCTGGGCCTGAAAGATTTCGCCATCGTGAGCAACGGCCGCAC
CTATCAGAATATCAACAAAAGCGCCAAACTGAAAAAACTGGAACGTCAGCTGATCCGCGAACAGCGCTGC
CTGAGCCGCAAATACGAAAACCTGAAAAAAGGCGATGCCACACAGCGCGCCAACATTCAGAAACAGAAAC
TGAAAGTGCAGAAACTGCACCACCGCATCGATAACATCCGCACCGATTACATCAACAAAACAATTGCCGA
AATGGTGAAAATCAAACCGAGCTACATCACCATCGAAGATCTGAACGTGAAAGGCATGATGAAAAACCGC
CACCTGTCCAAAGCCGTGGCGAGCCAAAAATTCTACGAATTCCGCGCCAAACTGCTGGCCAAATGCAACG
AAAGCGGCATCGAACTGCGCGTGGTGGATCGCTGGTACCCGAGCAGCAAAACCTGCCACTGCTGCGGCAG
CATCAAAAAAGATCTGAAACTGAGCGATCGCATCTTCAAATGCCGCTGCGGCTACATCGAAGATCGCGAT
TTCAACGCCGCCCTGAACCTGCGCGATGCCGAAACCTACAGCATCGCCTAAGTCGACCTGCAGGCATGCA
AGCTTAAGAGTTTGTAGAAACGCAAAAAGGCCATCCGTCAGGATGGCCTTCTGCTTAATTTGATGCCTGG
CAGTTTATGGCGGGCGTCCTGCCCGCCACCCTCCGGGCCGTTGCTTCGCAACGTTCAAATCCGTTCCCGG
CGGATTTGTCCTACTCAGGAGAGCGTTCACCGACAAACAACAGATAAAACGAAAGGCCCAGTCTTTCGAC
TGAGCTTTCGTTTTATTTAAATGTCCCATTCGCCATGCCGAAGCATGTTGCCCAGCCGGCGCCAGCGAGG
AGGCTGGGACCATGCCGGCCTTCCACTATTTCTTCTGGCACTGCCACTCAAAATGTGATTAAATATACCC
ACATCGAGATAATGTAAGTTCTCGCGAACATTACTTACTGCTTCATTGTGTATGTTTTTGATTGACCGTA
GTCATATCTACTCACAAGTTCATGTACACTCCACAGTCGTAAATTCCCGAAATAGCCTTCGGTACATACT
TACATTTGCGTTTTAAGGATCCATTATACCTAGGACTGAGCTAGCTGTCAACTAATTGTTTCTGCCGCGG
GCAACTACCTTCCAGGTACGGAAAGTGCCATCGGCTTCCCGAACGTAGACCTCATCCACCAAATTAATCA
CGTTGCAGGCATGGTTGGGCACGATGTTGAGCTGCTCCCCGATTACTGGAAGTAGCACTTTATCTGGCCA
GAAAATGGTTGCGTGATGCTCCGACAAAGCAGAGATTCGGGCTTCAGGATTCCCCAGAACAAAACCATTG
CCATCAATCCATGCTGGTTTATCAGTGCTGAGGATTTTGGATCCCGCATCCAAAATGATCCGACGATCTG
ACACATTTCGGCTGACCACAGTAGACAGCACCGTCATTGCCACCTGCTTCTCAGTGCATGCTCCCGAGGT
GATCTGCTGGGAATCGTTAAACACATATACGCCTGGTCGCATCTCATCGATTGCGTCTGTAAACTGCGCA
GACGGCGAGGAACCGCCAGAAGTCAGGCCGCCAGCAAGTCGCTGGACGCTGTTGTTTAGAGCCTGAAGCT
CATCAGCTGCTGCCTGCTCACCATTTCCCGGGCCATAAGAATGCCCAGGAAAAGTAAACACTCCTGCATA
CCTGCTGCCCAGCGCCTCGCGGATCTGACTCAATTCTGAAGCAGTCGCCGTGACTCCACTTCTACGATGT
CCCGAATCCACTTCAATCAGAGCCTTGATATCTTCCCGCAAACCCGCCGTCGCCTGTGCCATCTCTACCG
AATCCACGCCAATGGAAATTTCTCCGGGGATCGCGTTCAGGCGTTGCACTGCATGATCGGTTAGATACAG
CGGATATGCAATAAAGATGTCCGTAAAACCTGCGCCGGCAAAAATTTCCGCCTCGCCAATGGTTGCGCAG
GTGATCCCTCGGGCACCGGCGTCGACCTGCATCTGCGCAATTTCAATGATTTTGTGCGTTTTCACATGCG
GACGCAGGGCAATCTCATGGGCACCGGCGTGAGCTGCCATCCTGGAAATGTTGGCAGTTAAGCGCTCGCG
GTCAATGAGAACAGCAGGTGTATCAATCATCATGGAGTAGGAATATTCCTTATGTTCGAACGGGCCAGAT
CGATCATCGCTCCTACTCCTCCACCAAAGACGGTTCGGGTGGCCGCCTTGCTGAATCCCATGACCTGTTC
CCACAATGTCCTCCCCGGGTTGATATTAGATTTCATAAATATACTAAAAATCTTGAGAGTTTTTCCGTTG
AAAACTAAAAAGCTGGGAAGGTGAATCGAATTTCGGGGCTTTAAAGCAAAAATGAACAGCTTGGTCTATA
GTGGCTAGGTACCCTTTTTGTTTTGGACACATGTAGGGTGGCCGAAACAAAGTAATAGGACAACAACGCT
CGACCGCGATTATTTTTGGAGAATCATGACCTCAGCATCTGCCCCAAGCTTTAACCCCGGCAAGGGTCCC
GGCTCAGCAGTCGGAATTGCCCTTTTAGGATTCGGAACAGTCGGCACTGAGGTGATGCGTCTGATGACCG
AGTACGGTGATGAACTTGCGCACCGCATTGGTGGCCCACTGGAGGTTCGTGGCATTGCTGTTTCTGATAT
CTCAAAGCCACGTGAAGGCGTTGCACCTGAGCTGCTCACTGAGGACGCTTTTGCACTCATCGAGCGCGAG
GATGTTGACATCGTCGTTGAGGTTATCGGCGGCATTGAGTACCCACGTGAGGTAGTTCTCGCAGCTCTGA
AGGCCGGCAAGTCTGTTGTTACCGCCAATAAGGCTCTTGTTGCAGCTCACTCTGCTGAGCTTGCTGATGC
AGCGGAAGCCGCAAACGTTGACCTGTACTTCGAGGCTGCTGTTGCAGGCGCAATTCCAGTGGTTGGCCCA
CTGCGTCGCTCCCTGGCTGGCGATCAGATCCAGTCTGTGATGGGCATCGTTAACGGCACCACCAACTTCA
TCTTGGACGCCATGGATTCCACCGGCGCTGACTATGCAGATTCTTTGGCTGAGGCAACTCGTTTGGGTTA
CGCCGAAGCTGATCCAACTGCAGACGTCGAAGGCCATGACGCCGCATCCAAGGCTGCAATTTTGGCATCC
ATCGCTTTCCACACCCGTGTTACCGCGGATGATGTGTACTGCGAAGGTATCAGCAACATCAGCGCTGCCG
ACATTGAGGCAGCACAGCAGGCAGGCCACACCATCAAGTTGTTGGCCATCTGTGAGAAGTTCACCAACAA
GGAAGGAAAGTCGGCTATTTCTGCTCGCGTGCACCCGACTCTATTACCTGTGTCCCACCCACTGGCGTCG
GTAAACAAGTCCTTTAATGCAATCTTTGTTGAAGCAGAAGCAGCTGGTCGCCTGATGTTCTACGGAAACG
GTGCAGGTGGCGCGCCAACCGCGTCTGCTGTGCTTGGCGACGTCGTTGGTGCCGCACGAAACAAGGTGCA
CGGTGGCCGTGCTCCAGGTGAGTCCACCTACGCTAACCTGCCGATCGCTGATTTCGGTGAGACCACCACT
CGTTACCACCTCGACATGGATGTGGAAGATCGCGTGGGGGTTTTGGCTGAATTGGCTAGCCTGTTCTCTG
AGCAAGGAATCTCCCTGCGTACAATCCGACAGGAAGAGCGCGATGATGATGCACGTCTGATCGTGGTCAC
CCACTCTGCGCTGGAATCTGATCTTTCCCGCACCGTTGAACTGCTGAAGGCTAAGCCTGTTGTTAAGGCA
ATCAACAGTGTGATCCGCCTCGAAAGGGACTAACTGAACTCCTCAACGTTATGGCTATTGTGTTGCCTAA
CTTGGTGCGACTTCAATTGTGCTCTTAAATTCCAGTTGTTGCCACGCTTCGCCCGCCTGCCAGGGAGTTT
CAGGCCCGGGTGGGTACTCGGTACCAAACAGGGATGCCCACTTTTGGGATTTCCGTCGTTGCTGGGCAGT
CTGGTTTGGTTTCAGCCCGTCGAAACCAAACACAGATGCCCACCGATCGCCTATTTAAACATCGTGGGCA
CGCCTGTCTGGTCGCCTCGAAAACTGGCCAAATTTAGACCCCGACCCCACAAAAAGTGACCTCACAGAAT
CGCCTCTAAGCGCCTCAAAGAACCCGACCCACGCTGACAGTCCCCTACGATTTCCGACGTCTTAAATCGC
CACACAGCGCCGTGGTCTAAAACACCAACAAAAGAGTTGTAACTGTACCGACCATTCGTTACAGTTACGA
TCCATGACTTCAGAAACCTTACAGGCGCAAGCGCCTACGAAAACCCAACGTTGGGCTTTCCTCGCCGTTA
TCAGCGGTGGTCTCTTTCTGATCGGTGTAGACAACTCGATTCTCTACACCGCACTCCCTCTGCTGCGTGA
ACAGCTCGCAGCCACCGAAACCCAAGCGTTGTGGATCATCAACGCATATCCCCTGCTCATGGCGGGCCTT
CTTTTGGGTACCGGCACTTTGGGTGACAAAATCGGCCACCGCCGGATGTTCCTCATGGGCTTGAGCATTT
TCGGAATCGCTTCACTTGGTGCTGCGTTTGCTCCAACTGCGTGGGCTCTTGTTGCTGCGAGAGCTTTCCT
TGGCATCGGTGCGGCAACGATGATGCCTGCAACCTTGGCTCTGATCCGCATTACGTTTGAGGATGAGCGT
GAGCGCAACACTGCAATTGGTATTTGGGGTTCCGTGGCAATTCTTGGCGCTGCGGCAGGCCCGATCATTG
GTGGTGCGCTGTTGGAATTCTTCTGGTGGGGTTCGGTTTTCCTCATTAACGTTTCTTTCAGCCTGGCGGT
GTAATGCACCGCCAACTTGAAAGTTAACAGGTGAACAGTTGTTCTACTTTTGTTTGTTAGTCTTGATGCT
TCACTGATAGATACAAGAGCCATAAGAACCTCAGATCCTTCCGTATTTAGCCAGTATGTTCTCTAGTGTG
GTTCGTTGTTTTTGCGTGAGCCATGAGAACGAACCATTGAGATCATGCTTACTTTGCATGTCACTCAAAA
ATTTTGCCTCAAAACTGGTGAGCTGAATTTTTGCAGTTAAAGCATCGTGTAGTGTTTTTCTTAGTCCGTT
ATGTAGGTAAGAATCTGATGTAATGGTTGTTGGTATTTTGTCACCATTCATTTTTATCTGGTTGTTCTCA
AGTTCGGTTACGAGATCCATTTGTCTATCTAGTTCAACTTGGAAAATCAACGTATCAGTCGGGCGGCCTC
GCTTATCAACCACCAATTTCATATTGCTGTAAGTGTTTAAATCTTTACTTATTGGTTTCAAAACCCATTG
GTTAAGCCTTTTAAACTCATGGTAGTTATTTTCAAGCATTAACATGAACTTAAATTCATCAAGGCTAATC
TCTATATTTGCCTTGTGAGTTTTCTTTTGTGTTAGTTCTTTTAATAACCACTCATAAATCCTCATAGAGT
ATTTGTTTTCAAAAGACTTAACATGTTCCAGATTATATTTTATGAATTTTTTTAACTGGAAAAGATAAGG
CAATATCTCTTCACTAAAAACTAATTCTAATTTTTCGCTTGAGAACTTGGCATAGTTTGTCCACTGGAAA
ATCTCAAAGCCTTTAACCAAAGGATTCCTGATTTCCACAGTTCTCGTCATCAGCTCTCTGGTTGCTTTAG
CTAATACACCATAAGCATTTTCCCTACTGATGTTCATCATCTGAGCGTATTGGTTATAAGTGAACGATAC
CGTCCGTTCTTTCCTTGTAGGGTTTTCAATCGTGGGGTTGAGTAGTGCCACACAGCATAAAATTAGCTTG
GTTTCATGCTCCGTTAAGTCATAGCGACTAATCGCTAGTTCATTTGCTTTGAAAACAACTAATTCAGACA
TACATCTCAATTGGTCTAGGTGATTTTAATCACTATACCAATTGAGATGGGCTAGTCAATGATAATTA
Features (pLannotate 1.2.2; 11 found; start..end, strand, type, name):
   3361..3639    +  CDS            tnpA (fragment): TN5P_ECOLX - Also known as tnp. Experimental evidence at protein level: Swiss-Prot protein existence level 1. Mediates transposition of transposon Tn5 by a 'cut and paste' mechanism. First, the monomeric transposase binds the 19 bp inverted DNA repeats flanking the transposon. Then, dimerization of the DNA- bound transposase creates a synaptic DNA complex. After nicking of the first DNA strand, excision of the transposon proceeds through a series of intermediates. The transposase then mediates the insertion of the transposon at a new site by strand transfer. The activity of the wild- type tran
   3671..4462    +  CDS            neo: KKA2_KLEPN - Also known as kan, nptII. Experimental evidence at protein level: Swiss-Prot protein existence level 1. Resistance to kanamycin, neomycin, paromomycin, ribostamycin, butirosin and gentamicin B. From Klebsiella pneumoniae.
   5721..5745    +  misc_feature   MCS (fragment): pUC18/19 multiple cloning site
   5765..5792    -  terminator     rrnB T2 terminator: transcription terminator T2 from the E. coli rrnB gene
   5884..5968    -  terminator     rrnB T1 terminator: Escherichia coli rrnB; transcription terminator T1 from the E. coli rrnB gene
   6124..6196    -  ncRNA          RAGATH-18: Accession: RF03064 - RAGATH-18 RNA
   6252..6281    -  promoter       J23119 promoter (fragment): bacterial promoter (Registry of Standard Biological Parts BBa J23119)
   6288..6665    -  CDS            Y1414_MYCTO (fragment): Protein predicted: Swiss-Prot protein existence level 4. From Mycobacterium tuberculosis (strain CDC 1551 / Oshkosh).
   7656..8990    +  CDS            hom: DHOM_CORGL - Also known as thrA. Experimental evidence at protein level: Swiss-Prot protein existence level 1. From Corynebacterium glutamicum (strain ATCC 13032 / DSM 20300 / BCRC 11384 / JCM 1318 / LMG 3730 / NCIMB 10025).
  10111..11061   -  CDS            Rep101: RepA protein needed for replication with the pSC101 origin; rep101
  11109..203     -  rep_origin     pSC101 ori (across the origin): low-copy replication origin that requires the Rep101 protein
