[The description below was written by a language model from this plasmid's Addgene catalogue record and pLannotate feature annotations shown in this document.]
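Description:
pISClsp3-reRNA is an 11.1 kb bacterial expression plasmid built by Gibson assembly on the pXMJ19 backbone, an Escherichia coli–Corynebacterium glutamicum shuttle vector. It carries the ISClsp3 nuclease from Clostridiales bacterium AM23-16LB together with its cognate guide RNA. In E. coli it is maintained at low copy through a pSC101 origin and its Rep101 (RepA) initiator protein. Selection is with kanamycin via the neo/nptII gene, which is preceded by a short remnant of the Tn5 transposase reading frame. The automated annotation does not call out a corynebacterial replicon, so how the plasmid is maintained in C. glutamicum cannot be read from the feature table.

According to the catalogue entry, ISClsp3 is expressed from the PlacM promoter and the guide RNA from the constitutive J23119 promoter. The feature table supports the second part. A J23119 fragment lies directly upstream of a RAGATH-18 noncoding RNA motif on the minus strand, and this is followed by the rrnB T1 and T2 terminators, forming a compact guide ("reRNA") cassette. Neither the nuclease coding sequence nor PlacM is annotated by name. A fragmentary match to a predicted mycobacterial protein adjacent to the J23119 promoter may correspond to part of the nuclease gene, but the record does not confirm this. The plasmid also contains the C. glutamicum hom (homoserine dehydrogenase) coding sequence, whose role is not stated; it could relate to a genomic target or homology region.

The associated publication title places this construct in work on DNA insertion in C. glutamicum assisted by RAGATH-associated, RNA-guided DNA nucleases. In that setting the nuclease and guide are supplied from a single plasmid.
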