Addgene plasmid #226824: pISClsp3-reRNA
Purpose: Expressing ISClsp3 controled by PlacM promoter, guide RNA controled by PJ23119 promoter
Depositing lab: Sheng Yang. Depositing organization: CAS Center for Excellence in Molecular Plant Sciences ("CEMPS"). Publication: RAGATH-Associated DNA Nuclease Assisted DNA Insertion in Corynebacterium glutamicum. Wang X, Yang S, Qian F, Dong F, Zhou X, Yin M, Zhang Y, Huang Z, Jiang Y, Yang S. ACS Synth Biol. 2025 May 8. doi: 10.1021/acssynbio.5c00022. PubMed 40338137.
Backbone
  Vector backbone: pXMJ19
  Vector type: Bacterial Expression
Growth in bacteria
  Bacterial resistance: Kanamycin, 50 μg/mL
  Growth temperature: 30°C
  Growth strain: DH5alpha
  Copy number: Low Copy
Gene/Insert
  Gene/Insert name: ISClsp3 and its corresponding guide RNA
  Species: Clostridiales bacterium AM23-16LB
  Cloning method: Gibson Cloning
Terms and licenses: Academic/Nonprofit Terms; Industry Terms: Not Available to Industry
How to cite: pISClsp3-reRNA was a gift from Sheng Yang (Addgene plasmid # 226824 ; http://n2t.net/addgene:226824 ; RRID:Addgene_226824)
